>Addgene plasmid #170357 | PIP2-CFP(UST) sensor | addgene full sequence | sequence record 336129 | Addgene NGS Result
GACGGATCGGGAGATCTCCCGATCCCCTATGGTGCACTCTCAGTACAATCTGCTCTGATGCCGCATAGTT
AAGCCAGTATCTGCTCCCTGCTTGTGTGTTGGAGGTCGCTGAGTAGTGCGCGAGCAAAATTTAAGCTACA
ACAAGGCAAGGCTTGACCGACAATTGCATGAAGAATCTGCTTAGGGTTAGGCGTTTTGCGCTGCTTCGCG
ATGTACGGGCCAGATATACGCGTTGACATTGATTATTGACTAGTTATTAATAGTAATCAATTACGGGGTC
ATTAGTTCATAGCCCATATATGGAGTTCCGCGTTACATAACTTACGGTAAATGGCCCGCCTGGCTGACCG
CCCAACGACCCCCGCCCATTGACGTCAATAATGACGTATGTTCCCATAGTAACGCCAATAGGGACTTTCC
ATTGACGTCAATGGGTGGAGTATTTACGGTAAACTGCCCACTTGGCAGTACATCAAGTGTATCATATGCC
AAGTACGCCCCCTATTGACGTCAATGACGGTAAATGGCCCGCCTGGCATTATGCCCAGTACATGACCTTA
TGGGACTTTCCTACTTGGCAGTACATCTACGTATTAGTCATCGCTATTACCATGGTGATGCGGTTTTGGC
AGTACATCAATGGGCGTGGATAGCGGTTTGACTCACGGGGATTTCCAAGTCTCCACCCCATTGACGTCAA
TGGGAGTTTGTTTTGGCACCAAAATCAACGGGACTTTCCAAAATGTCGTAACAACTCCGCCCCATTGACG
CAAATGGGCGGTAGGCGTGTACGGTGGGAGGTCTATATAAGCAGAGCTCTCTGGCTAACTAGAGAACCCA
CTGCTTACTGGCTTATCGAAATTAATACGACTCACTATAGGGAGACCCAAGCTGGCTAGCGCTACCGGTC
GCCACCATGGTGAGCAAGGGCGAGGAGCTGTTCACCGGGGTGGTGCCCATCCTGGTCGAGCTGGACGGCG
ACGTAAACGGCCACAAGTTCAGCGTGTCCGGCGAGGGCGAGGGCGATGCCACCTACGGCAAGCTGACCCT
GAAGTTCATCTGCACCACCGGCAAGCTGCCCGTGCCCTGGCCCACCCTCGTGACCACCCTGACCTGGGGC
GTGCAGTGCTTCAGCCGCTACCCCGACCACATGAAGCAGCACGACTTCTTCAAGTCCGCCATGCCCGAAG
GCTACGTCCAGGAGCGCACCATCTTCTTCAAGGACGACGGCAACTACAAGACCCGCGCCGAGGTGAAGTT
CGAGGGCGACACCCTGGTGAACCGCATCGAGCTGAAGGGCATCGACTTCAAGGAGGACGGCAACATCCTG
GGGCACAAGCTGGAGTACAACTACATCAGCCACAACGTCTATATCACCGCCGACAAGCAGAAGAACGGCA
TCAAGGCCAACTTCAAGATCCGCCACAACATCGAGGACGGCAGCGTGCAGCTCGCCGACCACTACCAGCA
GAACACCCCCATCGGCGACGGCCCCGTGCTGCTGCCCGACAACCACTACCTGAGCACCCAGTCCAAGCTG
AGCAAAGACCCCAACGAGAAGCGCGATCACATGGTCCTGCTGGAGTTCGTGACCGCCGCCGGGATCACTC
TCGGCATGGACGAGCTGTACAAGTCCGGACTCAGATCTCGAGCTCAAGCTTCGAATTCCCGGGTCTCAGC
CATGGACTCGGGCCGGGACTTCCTGACCCTGCACGGCCTACAGGATGATGAGGATCTACAGGCGCTGCTG
AAGGGCAGCCAGCTCCTGAAGGTGAAGTCCAGCTCATGGAGGAGAGAGCGCTTCTACAAGTTGCAGGAGG
ACTGCAAGACCATCTGGCAGGAGTCCCGCAAGGTCATGCGGACCCCGGAGTCCCAGCTGTTCTCCATCGA
GGACATTCAGGAGGTGCGAATGGGGCACCGCACGGAGGGTCTGGAGAAGTTCGCCCGTGATGTGCCCGAG
GACCGCTGCTTCTCCATTGTCTTCAAGGACCAGCGCAATACACTAGACCTCATCGCCCCATCGCCAGCTG
ATGCCCAGCACTGGGTGCTGGGGCTGCACAAGATCATCCACCACTCAGGCTCCATGGACCAGCGTCAGAA
GCTACAGCACTGGATTCACTCCTGCTTGCGAAAAGCTGACAAAAACAAGGACAACAAGATGAGCTTCAAG
GAGCTGCAGAACTTCCTGAAGGAGCTCAACATCTGATGGGATCCACTAGTCCAGTGTGGTGGAATTCTGC
AGATATCCAGCACAGTGGCGGCCGCTCGAGTCTAGAGGGCCCGTTTAAACCCGCTGATCAGCCTCGACTG
TGCCTTCTAGTTGCCAGCCATCTGTTGTTTGCCCCTCCCCCGTGCCTTCCTTGACCCTGGAAGGTGCCAC
TCCCACTGTCCTTTCCTAATAAAATGAGGAAATTGCATCGCATTGTCTGAGTAGGTGTCATTCTATTCTG
GGGGGTGGGGTGGGGCAGGACAGCAAGGGGGAGGATTGGGAAGACAATAGCAGGCATGCTGGGGATGCGG
TGGGCTCTATGGCTTCTGAGGCGGAAAGAACCAGCTGGGGCTCTAGGGGGTATCCCC
[124 nt withheld, positions 2578-2701]
C
[91 nt withheld, positions 2703-2793]
A
[49 nt withheld, positions 2795-2843]
CCTTTGACGTTGGAGTCCACGTTCTTT
[37 nt withheld, positions 2871-2907]
ACCCTATCTCGGTCTATTCTTTTGATTTATAAGGGATTTTGCCGATTTCGGCCTATTGGTTAAAAAATGA
GCTGATTTAACAAAAATTTAACGCGAATTAATTCTGTGGAATGTGTGTCAGTTAGGGTGTGGAAAGTCCC
CAGGCTCCCCAGCAGGCAGAAGTATGCAAAGCATGCATCTCAATTAGTCAGCAACCAGGTGTGGAAAGTC
CCCAGGCTCCCCAGCAGGCAGAAGTATGCAAAGCATGCATCTCAATTAGTCAGCAACCATAGTCCCGCCC
CTAACTCCGCCCATCCCGCCCCTAACTCCGCCCAGTTCCGCCCATTCTCCGCCCCATGGCTGACTAATTT
TTTTTATTTATGCAGAGGCCGAGGCCGCCTCTGCCTCTGAGCTATTCCAGAAGTAGTGAGGAGGCTTTTT
TGGAGGCCTAGGCTTTTGCAAAAAGCTCCCGGGAGCTTGTATATCCATTTTCGGATCTGATCAAGAGACA
GGATGAGGATCGTTTCGCATGATTGAACAAGATGGATTGCACGCAGGTTCTCCGGCCGCTTGGGTGGAGA
GGCTATTCGGCTATGACTGGGCACAACAGACAATCGGCTGCTCTGATGCCGCCGTGTTCCGGCTGTCAGC
GCAGGGGCGCCCGGTTCTTTTTGTCAAGACCGACCTGTCCGGTGCCCTGAATGAACTGCAGGACGAGGCA
GCGCGGCTATCGTGGCTGGCCACGACGGGCGTTCCTTGCGCAGCTGTGCTCGACGTTGTCACTGAAGCGG
GAAGGGACTGGCTGCTATTGGGCGAAGTGCCGGGGCAGGATCTCCTGTCATCTCACCTTGCTCCTGCCGA
GAAAGTATCCATCATGGCTGATGCAATGCGGCGGCTGCATACGCTTGATCCGGCTACCTGCCCATTCGAC
CACCAAGCGAAACATCGCATCGAGCGAGCACGTACTCGGATGGAAGCCGGTCTTGTCGATCAGGATGATC
TGGACGAAGAGCATCAGGGGCTCGCGCCAGCCGAACTGTTCGCCAGGCTCAAGGCGCGCATGCCCGACGG
CGAGGATCTCGTCGTGACCCATGGCGATGCCTGCTTGCCGAATATCATGGTGGAAAATGGCCGCTTTTCT
GGATTCATCGACTGTGGCCGGCTGGGTGTGGCGGACCGCTATCAGGACATAGCGTTGGCTACCCGTGATA
TTGCTGAAGAGCTTGGCGGCGAATGGGCTGACCGCTTCCTCGTGCTTTACGGTATCGCCGCTCCCGATTC
GCAGCGCATCGCCTTCTATCGCCTTCTTGACGAGTTCTTCTGAGCGGGACTCTGGGGTTCGAAATGACCG
ACCAAGCGACGCCCAACCTGCCATCACGAGATTTCGATTCCACCGCCGCCTTCTATGAAAGGTTGGGCTT
CGGAATCGTTTTCCGGGACGCCGGCTGGATGATCCTCCAGCGCGGGGATCTCATGCTGGAGTTCTTCGCC
CACCCCAACTTGTTTATTGCAGCTTATAATGGTTACAAATAAAGCAATAGCATCACAAATTTCACAAATA
AAGCATTTTTTTCACTGCATTCTAGTTGTGGTTTGTCCAAACTCATCAATGTATCTTATCATGTCTGTAT
ACCGTCGACCTCTAGCTAGAGCTTGGCGTAATCATGGTCATAGCTGTTTCCTGTGTGAAATTGTTATCCG
CTCACAATTCCACACAACATACGAGCCGGAAGCATAAAGTGTAAAGCCTGGGGTGCCTAATGAGTGAGCT
AACTCACATTAATTGCGTTGCGCTCACTGCCCGCTTTCCAGTCGGGAAACCTGTCGTGCCAGCTGCATTA
ATGAATCGGCCAACGCGCGGGGAGAGGCGGTTTGCGTATTGGGCGCTCTTCCGCTTCCTCGCTCACTGAC
TCGCTGCGCTCGGTCGTTCGGCTGCGGCGAGCGGTATCAGCTCACTCAAAGGCGGTAATACGGTTATCCA
CAGAATCAGGGGATAACGCAGGAAAGAACATGTGAGCAAAAGGCCAGCAAAAGGCCAGGAACCGTAAAAA
GGCCGCGTTGCTGGCGTTTTTCCATAGGCTCCGCCCCCCTGACGAGCATCACAAAAATCGACGCTCAAGT
CAGAGGTGGCGAAACCCGACAGGACTATAAAGATACCAGGCGTTTCCCCCTGGAAGCTCCCTCGTGCGCT
CTCCTGTTCCGACCCTGCCGCTTACCGGATACCTGTCCGCCTTTCTCCCTTCGGGAAGCGTGGCGCTTTC
TCATAGCTCACGCTGTAGGTATCTCAGTTCGGTGTAGGTCGTTCGCTCCAAGCTGGGCTGTGTGCACGAA
CCCCCCGTTCAGCCCGACCGCTGCGCCTTATCCGGTAACTATCGTCTTGAGTCCAACCCGGTAAGACACG
ACTTATCGCCACTGGCAGCAGCCACTGGTAACAGGATTAGCAGAGCGAGGTATGTAGGCGGTGCTACAGA
GTTCTTGAAGTGGTGGCCTAACTACGGCTACACTAGAAGAACAGTATTTGGTATCTGCGCTCTGCTGAAG
CCAGTTACCTTCGGAAAAAGAGTTGGTAGCTCTTGATCCGGCAAACAAACCACCGCTGGTAGCGGTGGTT
TTTTTGTTTGCAAGCAGCAGATTACGCGCAGAAAAAAAGGATCTCAAGAAGATCCTTTGATCTTTTCTAC
GGGGTCTGACGCTCAGTGGAACGAAAACTCACGTTAAGGGATTTTGGTCATGAGATTATCAAAAAGGATC
TTCACCTAGATCCTTTTAAATTAAAAATGAAGTTTTAAATCAATCTAAAGTATATATGAGTAAACTTGGT
CTGACAGTTACCAATGCTTAATCAGTGAGGCACCTATCTCAGCGATCTGTCTATTTCGTTCATCCATAGT
TGCCTGACTCCCCGTCGTGTAGATAACTACGATACGGGAGGGCTTACCATCTGGCCCCAGTGCTGCAATG
ATACCGCGAGACCCACGCTCACCGGCTCCAGATTTATCAGCAATAAACCAGCCAGCCGGAAGGGCCGAGC
GCAGAAGTGGTCCTGCAACTTTATCCGCCTCCATCCAGTCTATTAATTGTTGCCGGGAAGCTAGAGTAAG
TAGTTCGCCAGTTAATAGTTTGCGCAACGTTGTTGCCATTGCTACAGGCATCGTGGTGTCACGCTCGTCG
TTTGGTATGGCTTCATTCAGCTCCGGTTCCCAACGATCAAGGCGAGTTACATGATCCCCCATGTTGTGCA
AAAAAGCGGTTAGCTCCTTCGGTCCTCCGATCGTTGTCAGAAGTAAGTTGGCCGCAGTGTTATCACTCAT
GGTTATGGCAGCACTGCATAATTCTCTTACTGTCATGCCATCCGTAAGATGCTTTTCTGTGACTGGTGAG
TACTCAACCAAGTCATTCTGAGAATAGTGTATGCGGCGACCGAGTTGCTCTTGCCCGGCGTCAATACGGG
ATAATACCGCGCCACATAGCAGAACTTTAAAAGTGCTCATCATTGGAAAACGTTCTTCGGGGCGAAAACT
CTCAAGGATCTTACCGCTGTTGAGATCCAGTTCGATGTAACCCACTCGTGCACCCAACTGATCTTCAGCA
TCTTTTACTTTCACCAGCGTTTCTGGGTGAGCAAAAACAGGAAGGCAAAATGCCGCAAAAAAGGGAATAA
GGGCGACACGGAAATGTTGAATACTCATACTCTTCCTTTTTCAATATTATTGAAGCATTTATCAGGGTTA
TTGTCTCATGAGCGGATACATATTTGAATGTATTTAGAAAAATAAACAAATAGGGGTTCCGCGCACATTT
CCCCGAAAAGTGCCACCTGACGTC
Features (pLannotate 1.2.2; 22 found; start..end, strand, type, name):
     28..80      -  misc_feature   bom (fragment): basis of mobility region from pBR322
    235..614     +  enhancer       CMV enhancer: human cytomegalovirus immediate early enhancer
    615..818     +  promoter       CMV promoter: human cytomegalovirus (CMV) immediate early promoter
    814..847     +  LTR            5' LTR (truncated) (fragment): truncated 5' long terminal repeat (LTR) from HIV-1
    863..881     +  promoter       T7 promoter: promoter for bacteriophage T7 RNA polymerase
    917..1633    +  CDS            mECFP: mECFP is a basic (constitutively fluorescent) cyan fluorescent protein published in 2006, derived from Aequorea victoria.
   1634..1668    +  misc_feature   MCS (fragment): multiple cloning site
   1682..2203    +  CDS            PLCD1 (fragment): PLCD1_HUMAN - Experimental evidence at protein level: Swiss-Prot protein existence level 1. The production of the second messenger molecules diacylglycerol (DAG) and inositol 1,4,5-trisphosphate (IP3) is mediated by activated phosphatidylinositol-specific phospholipase C enzymes (PubMed:9188725). Essential for trophoblast and placental development (By similarity). Binds phosphatidylinositol 4,5-bisphosphate (PubMed:7890667, PubMed:9188725). From Homo sapiens (Human).
   2308..2532    +  polyA_signal   bGH poly(A) signal: bovine growth hormone polyadenylation signal
   2536..2557    +  promoter       SV40 promoter (fragment): SV40 enhancer and early promoter
   2578..3006    +  rep_origin     f1 ori (sequence partly withheld): f1 bacteriophage origin of replication; arrow indicates direction of (+) strand synthesis
   3020..3349    +  promoter       SV40 promoter: SV40 enhancer and early promoter
   3416..4207    +  CDS            neo: KKA2_KLEPN - Also known as kan, nptII. Experimental evidence at protein level: Swiss-Prot protein existence level 1. Resistance to kanamycin, neomycin, paromomycin, ribostamycin, butirosin and gentamicin B. From Klebsiella pneumoniae.
   4231..4389    +  CDS            ble (fragment): BLE_KLEPN - Experimental evidence at protein level: Swiss-Prot protein existence level 1. Binding protein with a strong affinity to the bleomycin family of antibiotics. Binds to CL990; an antimitotic-antibiotic compound. From Klebsiella pneumoniae.
   4384..4505    +  polyA_signal   SV40 poly(A) signal: SV40 polyadenylation signal
   4578..4594    -  protein_bind   lac operator: The lac repressor binds to the lac operator to inhibit transcription in E. coli. This inhibition can be relieved by adding lactose or isopropyl-β-D-thiogalactopyranoside (IPTG). lac repressor encoded by lacI
   4602..4632    -  promoter       lac promoter: promoter for the E. coli lac operon
   4647..4668    -  protein_bind   CAP binding site: CAP binding activates transcription in the presence of cAMP. E. coli catabolite activator protein
   4681..4773    -  CDS            lacI (fragment): lac repressor; lacI; The lac repressor binds to the lac operator to inhibit transcription in E. coli. This inhibition can be relieved by adding lactose or isopropyl-β-D-thiogalactopyranoside (IPTG).
   4956..5544    -  rep_origin     ori: high-copy-number ColE1/pMB1/pBR322/pUC origin of replication
   5715..6575    -  CDS            AmpR: β-lactamase; bla; confers resistance to ampicillin, carbenicillin, and related antibiotics
   6576..6680    -  promoter       AmpR promoter: bla
