[The description below was written by a language model from this plasmid's Addgene catalogue record and pLannotate feature annotations shown in this document.]
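Description:
PIP2-CFP(UST) sensor is a mammalian expression plasmid built on the pcDNA3 backbone that encodes a fluorescent reporter for the membrane lipid phosphatidylinositol 4,5-bisphosphate (PIP2). It is propagated in E. coli through a high-copy ColE1/pUC-type origin with ampicillin selection (AmpR under its own bla promoter). It also carries an f1 origin for single-stranded DNA production. For mammalian cells, an SV40 early promoter drives the neomycin phosphotransferase gene, followed by an SV40 polyadenylation signal, which allows G418 selection of stable transfectants. The short hits annotated as HIV-1 LTR, ble, lacI and bom are fragments typical of backbone sequence rather than functional elements.

The payload is driven by the CMV immediate-early enhancer and promoter and terminated by the bGH polyadenylation signal, with a T7 promoter just upstream of the coding region. The feature table shows a cyan fluorescent protein annotated as mECFP, a short multiple-cloning-site remnant acting as a linker, and then a fragment of about 520 bp from human PLCD1. This fragment corresponds to the PIP2-binding pleckstrin homology (PH) domain of phospholipase C delta 1. The insert is named PH-CFP(UST), but in the annotated sequence the fluorescent protein lies upstream of the PLCD1 fragment. The record does not explain the "UST" designation, and the cloning sites are listed as unknown.

According to the stated purpose, the fusion is used to measure real-time changes in PIP2 levels in living cells. PH-domain probes of this type generally sit at the plasma membrane while PIP2 is present and move to the cytosol when it is hydrolysed. This shift can be followed by imaging, or by FRET when a matching acceptor-tagged partner is co-expressed, though the record does not specify the readout.
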