Addgene plasmid #170357: PIP2-CFP(UST) sensor
Purpose: PH-CFP(UST) fusion used to measure realtime changes in PIP2 levels.
Depositing lab: Kees Jalink.
Backbone
  Vector backbone: pcDNA3
  Backbone size w/o insert (bp): 5500
  Vector type: Mammalian Expression
  Selectable markers: Neomycin (select with G418)
Growth in bacteria
  Bacterial resistance: Ampicillin, 100 μg/mL
  Growth temperature: 37°C
  Growth strain: DH5alpha
  Copy number: High Copy
Gene/Insert
  Gene/Insert name: PH-CFP(UST)
  Species: H. sapiens (human)
  Entrez Gene: PLCD1 (a.k.a. NDNC3, PLC-III)
  Promoter: CMV
  Cloning method: Restriction Enzyme; 5′ cloning site Unknown (unknown if destroyed)
Terms and licenses: Academic/Nonprofit Terms; Industry Terms: Not Available to Industry
How to cite: PIP2-CFP(UST) sensor was a gift from Kees Jalink (Addgene plasmid # 170357 ; http://n2t.net/addgene:170357 ; RRID:Addgene_170357)
